Addgene plasmid #185282: XIAP (pBS0852)
Purpose: For the mammalian expression of the human protein XIAP. This is the positive control we used in our apoptosis assay.
Depositing lab: Pamela Silver. Depositing organization: Harvard Medical School. Publication: Natural and Designed Proteins Inspired by Extremotolerant Organisms Can Form Condensates and Attenuate Apoptosis in Human Cells. Veling MT, Nguyen DT, Thadani NN, Oster ME, Rollins NJ, Brock KP, Bethel NP, Lim S, Baker D, Way JC, Marks DS, Chang RL, Silver PA. ACS Synth Biol. 2022 Mar 18;11(3):1292-1302. doi: 10.1021/acssynbio.1c00572. Epub 2022 Feb 18. PubMed 35176859.
Backbone
  Vector backbone: YK 02
  Vector type: Mammalian Expression
Growth in bacteria
  Bacterial resistance: Ampicillin, 100 μg/mL
  Growth temperature: 37°C
  Growth strain: DH5alpha
  Copy number: High Copy
Gene/Insert
  Gene/Insert name: XIAP
  Species: H. sapiens (human)
  Insert size (bp): 1494
  Entrez Gene: XIAP (a.k.a. API3, BIRC4, IAP-3, ILP1, MIHA, XLP2, hIAP-3, hIAP3)
  Cloning method: Gibson Cloning
Terms and licenses: Academic/Nonprofit Terms; Industry Terms: Not Available to Industry
Depositor comments: This is the positive control we used in our apoptosis assay. The negative control for this assay is pSecTag2 B which can be obtained from Thermo here https://www.thermofisher.com/order/catalog/product/V90020
How to cite: XIAP (pBS0852) was a gift from Pamela Silver (Addgene plasmid # 185282 ; http://n2t.net/addgene:185282 ; RRID:Addgene_185282)
