[The description below was written by a language model from this plasmid's Addgene catalogue record and pLannotate feature annotations shown in this document.]
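Description:
XIAP (pBS0852) is a mammalian expression plasmid of about 6.4 kb carrying the human XIAP (X-linked inhibitor of apoptosis; BIRC4) coding sequence, inserted by Gibson assembly into a backbone recorded as YK 02. It is maintained in E. coli through a high-copy ColE1/pUC-type origin and selected with ampicillin via the β-lactamase gene and its native promoter. An f1 origin is also present, along with small remnants of lac regulatory sequence and a pBR322 bom fragment that appear to be backbone carry-over rather than functional modules.

The XIAP open reading frame of roughly 1.5 kb sits downstream of the human cytomegalovirus immediate-early enhancer and promoter and is terminated by the bovine growth hormone polyadenylation signal, an arrangement that gives strong constitutive expression in transfected mammalian cells. A T7 promoter lies between the CMV promoter and the coding sequence, which could serve for in vitro transcription or as a sequencing primer site. No epitope tag or reporter fusion is annotated. A short match to a truncated HIV-1 LTR just after the CMV promoter is only a fragment, and there are no other lentiviral elements. A second cassette places the Sh ble bleomycin/Zeocin resistance gene under tandem SV40 early and EM7 promoters with an SV40 poly(A) signal, so Zeocin selection is possible in both mammalian cells and bacteria.

XIAP directly inhibits caspases 3, 7 and 9, and the depositors used this plasmid as the positive control in an apoptosis assay from a study testing whether proteins inspired by extremotolerant organisms attenuate apoptosis in human cells. An empty commercial vector, pSecTag2 B, served as the negative control.
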