Features (pLannotate 1.2.2; 21 found; start..end, strand, type, name):
     33..85      -  misc_feature   bom (fragment): basis of mobility region from pBR322
    240..619     +  enhancer       CMV enhancer: human cytomegalovirus immediate early enhancer
    620..823     +  promoter       CMV promoter: human cytomegalovirus (CMV) immediate early promoter
    819..852     +  LTR            5' LTR (truncated) (fragment): truncated 5' long terminal repeat (LTR) from HIV-1
    868..886     +  promoter       T7 promoter: promoter for bacteriophage T7 RNA polymerase
    910..2400    +  CDS            XIAP: XIAP_HUMAN - Also known as API3, BIRC4, IAP3. Experimental evidence at protein level: Swiss-Prot protein existence level 1. Multi-functional protein which regulates not only caspases and apoptosis, but also modulates inflammatory signaling and immunity, copper homeostasis, mitogenic kinase signaling, cell proliferation, as well as cell invasion and metastasis. Acts as a direct caspase inhibitor. Directly bind to the active site pocket of CASP3 and CASP7 and obstructs substrate entry. Inactivates CASP9 by keeping it in a monomeric, inactive state. Acts as an E3 ubiquitin-protein ligase regulati
   2423..2647    +  polyA_signal   bGH poly(A) signal: bovine growth hormone polyadenylation signal
   2651..2672    +  promoter       SV40 promoter (fragment): SV40 enhancer and early promoter
   2693..3121    +  rep_origin     f1 ori (sequence partly withheld): f1 bacteriophage origin of replication; arrow indicates direction of (+) strand synthesis
   3135..3464    +  promoter       SV40 promoter: SV40 enhancer and early promoter
   3512..3559    +  promoter       EM7 promoter: synthetic bacterial promoter&nbsp
   3578..3952    +  CDS            BleoR: antibiotic-binding protein; Sh ble from Streptoalloteichus hindustanus; confers resistance to bleomycin, phleomycin, and Zeocin™
   3962..4087    +  CDS            ble (fragment): BLE_KLEPN - Experimental evidence at protein level: Swiss-Prot protein existence level 1. Binding protein with a strong affinity to the bleomycin family of antibiotics. Binds to CL990; an antimitotic-antibiotic compound. From Klebsiella pneumoniae.
   4082..4203    +  polyA_signal   SV40 poly(A) signal: SV40 polyadenylation signal
   4276..4292    -  protein_bind   lac operator: The lac repressor binds to the lac operator to inhibit transcription in E. coli. This inhibition can be relieved by adding lactose or isopropyl-β-D-thiogalactopyranoside (IPTG). lac repressor encoded by lacI
   4300..4330    -  promoter       lac promoter: promoter for the E. coli lac operon
   4345..4366    -  protein_bind   CAP binding site: CAP binding activates transcription in the presence of cAMP. E. coli catabolite activator protein
   4379..4471    -  CDS            lacI (fragment): lac repressor; lacI; The lac repressor binds to the lac operator to inhibit transcription in E. coli. This inhibition can be relieved by adding lactose or isopropyl-β-D-thiogalactopyranoside (IPTG).
   4654..5242    -  rep_origin     ori: high-copy-number ColE1/pMB1/pBR322/pUC origin of replication
   5413..6273    -  CDS            AmpR: β-lactamase; bla; confers resistance to ampicillin, carbenicillin, and related antibiotics
   6274..6378    -  promoter       AmpR promoter: bla
>Addgene plasmid #185282 | XIAP (pBS0852) | addgene full sequence | sequence record 363887 | Addgene NGS Result
ACGTCGACGGATCGGGAGATCTCCCGATCCCCTATGGTGCACTCTCAGTACAATCTGCTCTGATGCCGCA
TAGTTAAGCCAGTATCTGCTCCCTGCTTGTGTGTTGGAGGTCGCTGAGTAGTGCGCGAGCAAAATTTAAG
CTACAACAAGGCAAGGCTTGACCGACAATTGCATGAAGAATCTGCTTAGGGTTAGGCGTTTTGCGCTGCT
TCGCGATGTACGGGCCAGATATACGCGTTGACATTGATTATTGACTAGTTATTAATAGTAATCAATTACG
GGGTCATTAGTTCATAGCCCATATATGGAGTTCCGCGTTACATAACTTACGGTAAATGGCCCGCCTGGCT
GACCGCCCAACGACCCCCGCCCATTGACGTCAATAATGACGTATGTTCCCATAGTAACGCCAATAGGGAC
TTTCCATTGACGTCAATGGGTGGAGTATTTACGGTAAACTGCCCACTTGGCAGTACATCAAGTGTATCAT
ATGCCAAGTACGCCCCCTATTGACGTCAATGACGGTAAATGGCCCGCCTGGCATTATGCCCAGTACATGA
CCTTATGGGACTTTCCTACTTGGCAGTACATCTACGTATTAGTCATCGCTATTACCATGGTGATGCGGTT
TTGGCAGTACATCAATGGGCGTGGATAGCGGTTTGACTCACGGGGATTTCCAAGTCTCCACCCCATTGAC
GTCAATGGGAGTTTGTTTTGGCACCAAAATCAACGGGACTTTCCAAAATGTCGTAACAACTCCGCCCCAT
TGACGCAAATGGGCGGTAGGCGTGTACGGTGGGAGGTCTATATAAGCAGAGCTCTCTGGCTAACTAGAGA
ACCCACTGCTTACTGGCTTATCGAAATTAATACGACTCACTATAGGGAGACCCAAGCTGGCTAGCCACCA
TGACTTTTAACAGTTTTGAAGGATCTAAAACTTGTGTACCTGCAGACATCAATAAGGAAGAAGAATTTGT
AGAAGAGTTTAATAGATTAAAAACTTTTGCTAATTTTCCAAGTGGTAGTCCTGTTTCAGCATCAACACTG
GCACGAGCAGGGTTTCTTTATACTGGTGAAGGAGATACCGTGCGGTGCTTTAGTTGTCATGCAGCTGTAG
ATAGATGGCAATATGGAGACTCAGCAGTTGGAAGACACAGGAAAGTATCCCCAAATTGCAGATTTATCAA
CGGCTTTTATCTTGAAAATAGTGCCACGCAGTCTACAAATTCTGGTATCCAGAATGGTCAGTACAAAGTT
GAAAACTATCTGGGAAGCAGAGATCATTTTGCCTTAGACAGGCCATCTGAGACACATGCAGACTATCTTT
TGAGAACTGGGCAGGTTGTAGATATATCAGACACCATATACCCGAGGAACCCTGCCATGTATAGTGAAGA
AGCTAGATTAAAGTCCTTTCAGAACTGGCCAGACTATGCTCACCTAACCCCAAGAGAGTTAGCAAGTGCT
GGACTCTACTACACAGGTATTGGTGACCAAGTGCAGTGCTTTTGTTGTGGTGGAAAACTGAAAAATTGGG
AACCTTGTGATCGTGCCTGGTCAGAACACAGGCGACACTTTCCTAATTGCTTCTTTGTTTTGGGCCGGAA
TCTTAATATTCGAAGTGAATCTGATGCTGTGAGTTCTGATAGGAATTTCCCAAATTCAACAAATCTTCCA
AGAAATCCATCCATGGCAGATTATGAAGCACGGATCTTTACTTTTGGGACATGGATATACTCAGTTAACA
AGGAGCAGCTTGCAAGAGCTGGATTTTATGCTTTAGGTGAAGGTGATAAAGTAAAGTGCTTTCACTGTGG
AGGAGGGCTAACTGATTGGAAGCCCAGTGAAGACCCTTGGGAACAACATGCTAAATGGTATCCAGGGTGC
AAATATCTGTTAGAACAGAAGGGACAAGAATATATAAACAATATTCATTTAACTCATTCACTTGAGGAGT
GTCTGGTAAGAACTACTGAGAAAACACCATCACTAACTAGAAGAATTGATGATACCATCTTCCAAAATCC
TATGGTACAAGAAGCTATACGAATGGGGTTCAGTTTCAAGGACATTAAGAAAATAATGGAGGAAAAAATT
CAGATATCTGGGAGCAACTATAAATCACTTGAGGTTCTGGTTGCAGATCTAGTGAATGCTCAGAAAGACA
GTATGCAAGATGAGTCAAGTCAGACTTCATTACAGAAAGAGATTAGTACTGAAGAGCAGCTAAGGCGCCT
GCAAGAGGAGAAGCTTTGCAAAATCTGTATGGATAGAAATATTGCTATCGTTTTTGTTCCTTGTGGACAT
CTAGTCACTTGTAAACAATGTGCTGAAGCAGTTGACAAGTGTCCCATGTGCTACACAGTCATTACTTTCA
AGCAAAAAATTTTTATGTCTTAAACCCGCTGATCAGCCTCGACTGTGCCTTCTAGTTGCCAGCCATCTGT
TGTTTGCCCCTCCCCCGTGCCTTCCTTGACCCTGGAAGGTGCCACTCCCACTGTCCTTTCCTAATAAAAT
GAGGAAATTGCATCGCATTGTCTGAGTAGGTGTCATTCTATTCTGGGGGGTGGGGTGGGGCAGGACAGCA
AGGGGGAGGATTGGGAAGACAATAGCAGGCATGCTGGGGATGCGGTGGGCTCTATGGCTTCTGAGGCGGA
AAGAACCAGCTGGGGCTCTAGGGGGTATCCCC
[124 nt withheld, positions 2693-2816]
C
[91 nt withheld, positions 2818-2908]
A
[49 nt withheld, positions 2910-2958]
CCTTTGACGTTGGAGTCCACGTTCTTT
[37 nt withheld, positions 2986-3022]
ACCCTATCTCGGTCTATTCTTTTGATTTATAAGGGATTTTGCCGATTTCGGCCTATTGGTTAAAAAATGA
GCTGATTTAACAAAAATTTAACGCGAATTAATTCTGTGGAATGTGTGTCAGTTAGGGTGTGGAAAGTCCC
CAGGCTCCCCAGCAGGCAGAAGTATGCAAAGCATGCATCTCAATTAGTCAGCAACCAGGTGTGGAAAGTC
CCCAGGCTCCCCAGCAGGCAGAAGTATGCAAAGCATGCATCTCAATTAGTCAGCAACCATAGTCCCGCCC
CTAACTCCGCCCATCCCGCCCCTAACTCCGCCCAGTTCCGCCCATTCTCCGCCCCATGGCTGACTAATTT
TTTTTATTTATGCAGAGGCCGAGGCCGCCTCTGCCTCTGAGCTATTCCAGAAGTAGTGAGGAGGCTTTTT
TGGAGGCCTAGGCTTTTGCAAAAAGCTCCCGGGAGCTTGTATATCCATTTTCGGATCTGATCAGCACGTG
TTGACAATTAATCATCGGCATAGTATATCGGCATAGTATAATACGACAAGGTGAGGAACTAAACCATGGC
CAAGTTGACCAGTGCCGTTCCGGTGCTCACCGCGCGCGACGTCGCCGGAGCGGTCGAGTTCTGGACCGAC
CGGCTCGGGTTCTCCCGGGACTTCGTGGAGGACGACTTCGCCGGTGTGGTCCGGGACGACGTGACCCTGT
TCATCAGCGCGGTCCAGGACCAGGTGGTGCCGGACAACACCCTGGCCTGGGTGTGGGTGCGCGGCCTGGA
CGAGCTGTACGCCGAGTGGTCGGAGGTCGTGTCCACGAACTTCCGGGACGCCTCCGGGCCGGCCATGACC
GAGATCGGCGAGCAGCCGTGGGGGCGGGAGTTCGCCCTGCGCGACCCGGCCGGCAACTGCGTGCACTTCG
TGGCCGAGGAGCAGGACTGACACGTGCTACGAGATTTCGATTCCACCGCCGCCTTCTATGAAAGGTTGGG
CTTCGGAATCGTTTTCCGGGACGCCGGCTGGATGATCCTCCAGCGCGGGGATCTCATGCTGGAGTTCTTC
GCCCACCCCAACTTGTTTATTGCAGCTTATAATGGTTACAAATAAAGCAATAGCATCACAAATTTCACAA
ATAAAGCATTTTTTTCACTGCATTCTAGTTGTGGTTTGTCCAAACTCATCAATGTATCTTATCATGTCTG
TATACCGTCGACCTCTAGCTAGAGCTTGGCGTAATCATGGTCATAGCTGTTTCCTGTGTGAAATTGTTAT
CCGCTCACAATTCCACACAACATACGAGCCGGAAGCATAAAGTGTAAAGCCTGGGGTGCCTAATGAGTGA
GCTAACTTACATTAATTGCGTTGCGCTCACTGCCCGCTTTCCAGTCGGGAAACCTGTCGTGCCAGCTGCA
TTAATGAATCGGCCAACGCGCGGGGAGAGGCGGTTTGCGTATTGGGCGCTCTTCCGCTTCCTCGCTCACT
GACTCGCTGCGCTCGGTCGTTCGGCTGCGGCGAGCGGTATCAGCTCACTCAAAGGCGGTAATACGGTTAT
CCACAGAATCAGGGGATAACGCAGGAAAGAACATGTGAGCAAAAGGCCAGCAAAAGGCCAGGAACCGTAA
AAAGGCCGCGTTGCTGGCGTTTTTCCATAGGCTCCGCCCCCCTGACGAGCATCACAAAAATCGACGCTCA
AGTCAGAGGTGGCGAAACCCGACAGGACTATAAAGATACCAGGCGTTTCCCCCTGGAAGCTCCCTCGTGC
GCTCTCCTGTTCCGACCCTGCCGCTTACCGGATACCTGTCCGCCTTTCTCCCTTCGGGAAGCGTGGCGCT
TTCTCATAGCTCACGCTGTAGGTATCTCAGTTCGGTGTAGGTCGTTCGCTCCAAGCTGGGCTGTGTGCAC
GAACCCCCCGTTCAGCCCGACCGCTGCGCCTTATCCGGTAACTATCGTCTTGAGTCCAACCCGGTAAGAC
ACGACTTATCGCCACTGGCAGCAGCCACTGGTAACAGGATTAGCAGAGCGAGGTATGTAGGCGGTGCTAC
AGAGTTCTTGAAGTGGTGGCCTAACTACGGCTACACTAGAAGAACAGTATTTGGTATCTGCGCTCTGCTG
AAGCCAGTTACCTTCGGAAAAAGAGTTGGTAGCTCTTGATCCGGCAAACAAACCACCGCTGGTAGCGGTG
GTTTTTTTGTTTGCAAGCAGCAGATTACGCGCAGAAAAAAAGGATCTCAAGAAGATCCTTTGATCTTTTC
TACGGGGTCTGACGCTCAGTGGAACGAAAACTCACGTTAAGGGATTTTGGTCATGAGATTATCAAAAAGG
ATCTTCACCTAGATCCTTTTAAATTAAAAATGAAGTTTTAAATCAATCTAAAGTATATATGAGTAAACTT
GGTCTGACAGTTACCAATGCTTAATCAGTGAGGCACCTATCTCAGCGATCTGTCTATTTCGTTCATCCAT
AGTTGCCTGACTCCCCGTCGTGTAGATAACTACGATACGGGAGGGCTTACCATCTGGCCCCAGTGCTGCA
ATGATACCGCGAGACCCACGCTCACCGGCTCCAGATTTATCAGCAATAAACCAGCCAGCCGGAAGGGCCG
AGCGCAGAAGTGGTCCTGCAACTTTATCCGCCTCCATCCAGTCTATTAATTGTTGCCGGGAAGCTAGAGT
AAGTAGTTCGCCAGTTAATAGTTTGCGCAACGTTGTTGCCATTGCTACAGGCATCGTGGTGTCACGCTCG
TCGTTTGGTATGGCTTCATTCAGCTCCGGTTCCCAACGATCAAGGCGAGTTACATGATCCCCCATGTTGT
GCAAAAAAGCGGTTAGCTCCTTCGGTCCTCCGATCGTTGTCAGAAGTAAGTTGGCCGCAGTGTTATCACT
CATGGTTATGGCAGCACTGCATAATTCTCTTACTGTCATGCCATCCGTAAGATGCTTTTCTGTGACTGGT
GAGTACTCAACCAAGTCATTCTGAGAATAGTGTATGCGGCGACCGAGTTGCTCTTGCCCGGCGTCAATAC
GGGATAATACCGCGCCACATAGCAGAACTTTAAAAGTGCTCATCATTGGAAAACGTTCTTCGGGGCGAAA
ACTCTCAAGGATCTTACCGCTGTTGAGATCCAGTTCGATGTAACCCACTCGTGCACCCAACTGATCTTCA
GCATCTTTTACTTTCACCAGCGTTTCTGGGTGAGCAAAAACAGGAAGGCAAAATGCCGCAAAAAAGGGAA
TAAGGGCGACACGGAAATGTTGAATACTCATACTCTTCCTTTTTCAATATTATTGAAGCATTTATCAGGG
TTATTGTCTCATGAGCGGATACATATTTGAATGTATTTAGAAAAATAAACAAATAGGGGTTCCGCGCACA
TTTCCCCGAAAAGTGCCACCTG
